>Addgene plasmid #208044 | TRIPZ-bioGEF-UBnc-PURO | addgene full sequence | sequence record 410266 | Addgene NGS Result
TGGAAGGGCTAATTCACTCCCAAAGAAGACAAGATATCCTTGATCTGTGGATCTACCACACACAAGGCTA
CTTCCCTGATTAGCAGAACTACACACCAGGGCCAGGGGTCAGATATCCACTGACCTTTGGATGGTGCTAC
AAGCTAGTACCAGTTGAGCCAGATAAGGTAGAAGAGGCCAATAAAGGAGAGAACACCAGCTTGTTACACC
CTGTGAGCCTGCATGGGATGGATGACCCGGAGAGAGAAGTGTTAGAGTGGAGGTTTGACAGCCGCCTAGC
ATTTCATCACGTGGCCCGAGAGCTGCATCCGGAGTACTTCAAGAACTGCTGATATCGAGCTTGCTACAAG
GGACTTTCCGCTGGGGACTTTCCAGGGAGGCGTGGCCTGGGCGGGACTGGGGAGTGGCGAGCCCTCAGAT
CCTGCATATAAGCAGCTGCTTTTTGCCTGTACTGGGTCTCTCTGGTTAGACCAGATCTGAGCCTGGGAGC
TCTCTGGCTAACTAGGGAACCCACTGCTTAAGCCTCAATAAAGCTTGCCTTGAGTGCTTCAAGTAGTGTG
TGCCCGTCTGTTGTGTGACTCTGGTAACTAGAGATCCCTCAGACCCTTTTAGTCAGTGTGGAAAATCTCT
AGCAGTGGCGCCCGAACAGGGACTTGAAAGCGAAAGGGAAACCAGAGGAGCTCTCTCGACGCAGGACTCG
GCTTGCTGAAGCGCGCACGGCAAGAGGCGAGGGGCGGCGACTGGTGAGTACGCCAAAAATTTTGACTAGC
GGAGGCTAGAAGGAGAGAGATGGGTGCGAGAGCGTCAGTATTAAGCGGGGGAGAATTAGATCGCGATGGG
AAAAAATTCGGTTAAGGCCAGGGGGAAAGAAAAAATATAAATTAAAACATATAGTATGGGCAAGCAGGGA
GCTAGAACGATTCGCAGTTAATCCTGGCCTGTTAGAAACATCAGAAGGCTGTAGACAAATACTGGGACAG
CTACAACCATCCCTTCAGACAGGATCAGAAGAACTTAGATCATTATATAATACAGTAGCAACCCTCTATT
GTGTGCATCAAAGGATAGAGATAAAAGACACCAAGGAAGCTTTAGACAAGATAGAGGAAGAGCAAAACAA
AAGTAAGACCACCGCACAGCAAGCGGCCGGCCGCTGATCTTCAGACCTGGAGGAGGAGATATGAGGGACA
ATTGGAGAAGTGAATTATATAAATATAAAGTAGTAAAAATTGAACCATTAGGAGTAGCACCCACCAAGGC
AAAGAGAAGAGTGGTGCAGAGAGAAAAAAGAGCAGTGGGAATAGGAGCTTTGTTCCTTGGGTTCTTGGGA
GCAGCAGGAAGCACTATGGGCGCAGCGTCAATGACGCTGACGGTACAGGCCAGACAATTATTGTCTGGTA
TAGTGCAGCAGCAGAACAATTTGCTGAGGGCTATTGAGGCGCAACAGCATCTGTTGCAACTCACAGTCTG
GGGCATCAAGCAGCTCCAGGCAAGAATCCTGGCTGTGGAAAGATACCTAAAGGATCAACAGCTCCTGGGG
ATTTGGGGTTGCTCTGGAAAACTCATTTGCACCACTGCTGTGCCTTGGAATGCTAGTTGGAGTAATAAAT
CTCTGGAACAGATTTGGAATCACACGACCTGGATGGAGTGGGACAGAGAAATTAACAATTACACAAGCTT
AATACACTCCTTAATTGAAGAATCGCAAAACCAGCAAGAAAAGAATGAACAAGAATTATTGGAATTAGAT
AAATGGGCAAGTTTGTGGAATTGGTTTAACATAACAAATTGGCTGTGGTATATAAAATTATTCATAATGA
TAGTAGGAGGCTTGGTAGGTTTAAGAATAGTTTTTGCTGTACTTTCTATAGTGAATAGAGTTAGGCAGGG
ATATTCACCATTATCGTTTCAGACCCACCTCCCAACCCCGAGGGGACCCGACAGGCCCGAAGGAATAGAA
GAAGAAGGTGGAGAGAGAGACAGAGACAGATCCATTCGATTAGTGAACGGATCGGCACTGCGTGCGCCAA
TTCTGCAGACAAATGGCAGTATTCATCCACAATTTTAAAAGAAAAGGGGGGATTGGGGGGTACAGTGCAG
GGGAAAGAATAGTAGACATAATAGCAACAGACATACAAACTAAAGAATTACAAAAACAAATTACAAAAAT
TCAAAATTTTCGGGTTTATTACAGGGACAGCAGAGATCCAGTTTGGTTAGTACCGGGCCCGCTCTAGTCC
GGAATCAGTCCTGCTCCTCGGCCACGAAGTGCACGCAGTTGCCGGCCGGGTCGCGCAGGGCGAACTCCCG
CCCCCACGGCTGCTCGCCGATCTCGGTCATGGCCGGCCCGGAGGCGTCCCGGAAGTTCGTGGACACGACC
TCCGACCACTCGGCGTACAGCTCGTCCAGGCCGCGCACCCACACCCAGGCCAGGGTGTTGTCCGGCACCA
CCTGGTCCTGGACCGCGCTGATGAACAGGGTCACGTCGTCCCGGACCACACCGGCGAAGTCGTCCTCCAC
GAAGTCCCGGGAGAACCCGAGCCGGTCGGTCCAGAACTCGACCGCTCCGGCGACGTCGCGCGCGGTGAGC
ACCGGAACGGCACTGGTCAACTTGGCCATGGTGGCCCTCCTATAGTGAGTCGTATTATACTATGCCGATA
TACTATGCCGATGATTAATTGTCAACACGTGCTGCAGGTCCGAGGTTCTAGACGAGTTTACTCCCTATCA
GTGATAGAGAACGATGTCGAGTTTACTCCCTATCAGTGATAGAGAACGTATGTCGAGTTTACTCCCTATC
AGTGATAGAGAACGTATGTCGAGTTTACTCCCTATCAGTGATAGAGAACGTATGTCGAGTTTACTCCCTA
TCAGTGATAGAGAACGTATGTCGAGTTTACTCCCTATCAGTGATAGAGAACGTATGTCGAGGTAGGCGTG
TACGGTGGGAGGCCTATATAAGCAGAGCTCGTTTAGTGAACCGTCAGATCGCACCGGTGCTGGTTTAGTG
AACCGTCAGATCCGCTAGCGCTACCGGACTCAGATCTCGAGCTCAAGCTTCGAATTCGCCACCATGGGTT
TGAATGACATATTTGAAGCCCAGAAGATCGAGGGTGAGTTCGGATCCGGCTCCGGAATGCAAATCTTCGT
GAAGACCCTGACTGGTAAGACCATCACTCTCGAAGTGGAGCCGAGTGACACCATTGAGAATGTCAAGGCA
AAGATCCAAGACAAGGAAGGCATCCCTCCTGACCAGCAGAGGTTGATCTTTGCTGGGAAACAGCTGGAAG
ATGGACGCACCCTGTCTGACTACAACATCCAGAAAGAGTCCACCCTGCACCTGGTCCTCCGTCCTAGAGG
TGGTTAAGCGGCCGCGACTCTAGATCATAATCAGCCATACCACATTTGTAGAGGTTTTACTTGCTTTAAA
AAACCTCCCACACCTCCCCCTGAACCTGAAACATAAAATGAATGCAATTGTTGTTGTTAACTTGTTTATT
GCAGCTTATAATGGTTACAAATAAAGCAATAGCATCACAAATTCACAAATAAAGCACGCGTGGCCTCCGC
GCCGGGTTTTGGCGCCTCCGCGCCGGGTTTTGGCGCCTCCCGCGGGCGCCCCCCTCCTCACGGCGAGCGC
TGCCACGTCAGACGAAGGGCGCAGCGAGCGTCCTGATCCTTCCGCCCGGACGCTCAGGACAGCGGCCCGC
TGCTCATAAGACTCGGCCTTAGAACCCCAGTATCAGCAGAAGGACATTTTAGGACGGGACTTGGGTGACT
CTAGGGCACTGGTTTTCTTTCCAGAGAGCGGAACAGGCGAGGAAAAGTAGTCCCTTCTCGGCGATTCTGC
GGAGGGATCTCCGTGGGGCGGTGAACGCCGATGATTATATAAGGACGCGCCGGGTGTGGCACAGCTAGTT
CCGTCGCAGCCGGGATTTGGGTCGCGGTTCTTGTTTGTGGATCGCTGTGATCGTCACTTGGTGAGTAGCG
GGCTGCTGGGCTGGCCGGGGCTTTCGTGGCCGCCGGGCCGCTCGGTGGGACGGAAGCGTGTGGAGAGACC
GCCAAGGGCTGTAGTCTGGGTCCGCGAGCAAGGTTGCCCTGAACTGGGGGTTGGGGGGAGCGCAGCAAAA
TGGCGGCTGTTCCCGAGTCTTGAATGGAAGACGCTTGTGAGGCGGGCTGTGAGGTCGTTGAAACAAGGTG
GGGGGCATGGTGGGCGGCAAGAACCCAAGGTCTTGAGGCCTTCGCTAATGCGGGAAAGCTCTTATTCGGG
TGAGATGGGCTGGGGCACCATCTGGGGACCCTGACGTGAAGTTTGTCACTGACTGGAGAACTCGGTTTGT
CGTCTGTTGCGGGGGCGGCAGTTATGGCGGTGCCGTTGGGCAGTGCACCCGTACCTTTGGGAGCGCGCGC
CCTCGTCGTGTCGTGACGTCACCCGTTCTGTTGGCTTATAATGCAGGGTGGGGCCACCTGCCGGTAGGTG
TGCGGTAGGCTTTTCTCCGTCGCAGGACGCAGGGTTCGGGCCTAGGGTAGGCTCTCCTGAATCGACAGGC
GCCGGACCTCTGGTGAGGGGAGGGATAAGTGAGGCGTCAGTTTCTTTGGTCGGTTTTATGTACCTATCTT
CTTAAGTAGCTGAAGCTCCGGTTTTGAACTATGCGCTCGGGGTTGGCGAGTGTGTTTTGTGAAGTTTTTT
AGGCACCTTTTGAAATGTAATCATTTGGGTCAATATGTAATTTTCAGTGTTAGACTAGTAAATTGTCCGC
TAAATTCTGGCCGTTTTTGGCTTTTTTGTTAGACGCTAGCGGATCCATAACTTCGTATAGTATACATTAT
ACGAAGTTATGCCACCATGTCTAGGCTGGACAAGAGCAAAGTCATAAACGGAGCTCTGGAATTACTCAAT
GGTGTCGGTATCGAAGGCCTGACGACAAGGAAACTCGCTCAAAAGCTGGGAGTTGAGCAGCCTACCCTGT
ACTGGCACGTGAAGAACAAGCGGGCCCTGCTCGATGCCCTGCCAATCGAGATGCTGGACAGGCATCATAC
CCACTTCTGCCCCCTGGAAGGCGAGTCATGGCAAGACTTTCTGCGGAACAACGCCAAGTCATACCGCTGT
GCTCTCCTCTCACATCGCGACGGGGCTAAAGTGCATCTCGGCACCCGCCCAACAGAGAAACAGTACGAAA
CCCTGGAAAATCAGCTCGCGTTCCTGTGTCAGCAAGGCTTCTCCCTGGAGAACGCACTGTACGCTCTGTC
CGCCGTGGGCCACTTTACACTGGGCTGCGTATTGGAGGAACAGGAGCATCAAGTAGCAAAAGAGGAAAGA
GAGACACCTACCACCGATTCTATGCCCCCACTTCTGAGACAAGCAATTGAGCTGTTCGACCGGCAGGGAG
CCGAACCTGCCTTCCTTTTCGGCCTGGAACTAATCATATGTGGCCTGGAGAAACAGCTAAAGTGCGAAAG
CGGCGGGCCGACCGACGCCCTTGACGATTTTGACTTAGACATGCTCCCAGCCGATGCCCTTGACGATTTT
GACCTTGACATGCTCCCCGGGTAAATAACTTCGTATAGTATACATTATACGAAGTTATGGATCCGCGGCC
GCAAATTCCGCCCCTCTCCCTCCCCCCCCCCTAACGTTACTGGCCGAAGCCGCTTGGAATAAGGCCGGTG
TGCGTTTGTCTATATGTTATTTTCCACCATATTGCCGTCTTTTGGCAATGTGAGGGCCCGGAAACCTGGC
CCTGTCTTCTTGACGAGCATTCCTAGGGGTCTTTCCCCTCTCGCCAAAGGAATGCAAGGTCTGTTGAATG
TCGTGAAGGAAGCAGTTCCTCTGGAAGCTTCTTGAAGACAAACAACGTCTGTAGCGACCCTTTGCAGGCA
GCGGAACCCCCCACCTGGCGACAGGTGCCTCTGCGGCCAAAAGCCACGTGTATAAGATACACCTGCAAAG
GCGGCACAACCCCAGTGCCACGTTGTGAGTTGGATAGTTGTGGAAAGAGTCAAATGGCTCTCCTCAAGCG
TATTCAACAAGGGGCTGAAGGATGCCCAGAAGGTACCCCATTGTATGGGATCTGATCTGGGGCCTCGGTG
CACATGCTTTACATGTGTTTAGTCGAGGTTAAAAAAACGTCTAGGCCCCCCGAACCACGGGGACGTGGTT
TTCCTTTGAAAAACACGATAATACCATGGCCACCGAGTACAAGCCCACGGTGCGCCTCGCCACCCGCGAC
GACGTCCCCCGGGCCGTACGCACCCTCGCCGCCGCGTTCGCCGACTACCCCGCCACGCGCCACACCGTCG
ACCCGGACCGCCACATCGAGCGGGTCACCGAGCTGCAAGAACTCTTCCTCACGCGCGTCGGGCTCGACAT
CGGCAAGGTGTGGGTCGCGGACGACGGCGCCGCGGTGGCGGTCTGGACCACGCCGGAGAGCGTCGAAGCG
GGGGCGGTGTTCGCCGAGATCGGCTCGCGCATGGCCGAGTTGAGCGGTTCCCGGCTGGCCGCGCAGCAAC
AGATGGAAGGCCTCCTGGCGCCGCACCGGCCCAAGGAGCCCGCGTGGTTCCTGGCCACCGTCGGCGTCTC
GCCCGACCACCAGGGCAAGGGTCTGGGCAGCGCCGTCGTGCTCCCCGGAGTGGAGGCGGCCGAGCGCGCT
GGGGTGCCCGCCTTCCTGGAGACCTCCGCGCCCCGCAACCTCCCCTTCTACGAGCGGCTCGGCTTCACCG
TCACCGCCGACGTCGAGGTGCCCGAAGGACCGCGCACCTGGTGCATGACCCGCAAGCCCGGTGCCTGAGT
TCGCGTCTGGAACAATCAACCTCTGGATTACAAAATTTGTGAAAGATTGACTGGTATTCTTAACTATGTT
GCTCCTTTTACGCTATGTGGATACGCTGCTTTAATGCCTTTGTATCATGCTATTGCTTCCCGTATGGCTT
TCATTTTCTCCTCCTTGTATAAATCCTGGTTGCTGTCTCTTTATGAGGAGTTGTGGCCCGTTGTCAGGCA
ACGTGGCGTGGTGTGCACTGTGTTTGCTGACGCAACCCCCACTGGTTGGGGCATTGCCACCACCTGTCAG
CTCCTTTCCGGGACTTTCGCTTTCCCCCTCCCTATTGCCACGGCGGAACTCATCGCCGCCTGCCTTGCCC
GCTGCTGGACAGGGGCTCGGCTGTTGGGCACTGACAATTCCGTGGTGTTGTCGGGGAAGCTGACGTCCTT
TCCATGGCTGCTCGCCTGTGTTGCCACCTGGATTCTGCGCGGGACGTCCTTCTGCTACGTCCCTTCGGCC
CTCAATCCAGCGGACCTTCCTTCCCGCGGCCTGCTGCCGGCTCTGCGGCCTCTTCCGCGTCTTCGCCTTC
GCCCTCAGACGAGTCGGATCTCCCTTTGGGCCGCCTCCCCGCCTGGAATTAATTCTGCAGTCGAGACCTA
GAAAAACATGGAGCAATCACAAGTAGCAATACAGCAGCTACCAATGCTGATTGTGCCTGGCTAGAAGCAC
AAGAGGAGGAGGAGGTGGGTTTTCCAGTCACACCTCAGGTACCTTTAAGACCAATGACTTACAAGGCAGC
TGTAGATCTTAGCCACTTTTTAAAAGAAAAGAGGGGACTGGAAGGGCTAATTCACTCCCAACGAAGACAA
GATCTGCTTTTTGCTTGTACTGGGTCTCTCTGGTTAGACCAGATCTGAGCCTGGGAGCTCTCTGGCTAAC
TAGGGAACCCACTGCTTAAGCCTCAATAAAGCTTGCCTTGAGTGCTTCAAGTAGTGTGTGCCCGTCTGTT
GTGTGACTCTGGTAACTAGAGATCCCTCAGACCCTTTTAGTCAGTGTGGAAAATCTCTAGCAGTAGTAGT
TCATGTCATCTTATTATTCAGTATTTATAACTTGCAAAGAAATGAATATCAGAGAGTGAGAGGCCTTGAC
ATTGTTTAAACCCGCTGATCAGCCTCGACTGTGCCTTCTAGTTGCCAGCCATCTGTTGTTTGCCCCTCCC
CCGTGCCTTCCTTGACCCTGGAAGGTGCCACTCCCACTGTCCTTTCCTAATAAAATGAGGAAATTGCATC
GCATTGTCTGAGTAGGTGTCATTCTATTCTGGGGGGTGGGGTGGGGCAGGACAGCAAGGGGGAGGATTGG
GAAGACAATAGCAGGCATGCTGGGGATGCGGTGGGCTCTATGGCTTCTGAGGCGGAAAGAACCAGCTGGG
GCTCTAGGGGGTATCCCC
[124 nt withheld, positions 8209-8332]
C
[91 nt withheld, positions 8334-8424]
A
[49 nt withheld, positions 8426-8474]
CCTTTGACGTTGGAGTCCACGTTCTTT
[37 nt withheld, positions 8502-8538]
ACCCTATCTCGGTCTATTCTTTTGATTTATAAGGGATTTTGCCGATTTCGGCCTATTGGTTAAAAAATGA
GCTGATTTAACAAAAATTTAACGCGAATTAATTCTGTGGAATGTGTGTCAGTTAGGGTGTGGAAAGTCCC
CAGGCTCCCCAGCAGGCAGAAGTATGCAAAGCATGCATCTCAATTAGTCAGCAACCAGGTGTGGAAAGTC
CCCAGGCTCCCCAGCAGGCAGAAGTATGCAAAGCATGCATCTCAATTAGTCAGCAACCATAGTCCCGCCC
CTAACTCCGCCCATCCCGCCCCTAACTCCGCCCAGTTCCGCCCATTCTCCGCCCCATGGCTGACTAATTT
TTTTTATTTATGCAGAGGCCGAGGCCGCCTCTGCCTCTGAGCTATTCCAGAAGTAGTGAGGAGGCTTTTT
TGGAGGCCTAGGCTTTTGCAAAAAGCTCCCGGGAGCTTGTATATCCATTTTCGGATCTGATCAGCACGTG
ATGAAAAAGCCTGAACTCACCGCGACGTCTGTCGAGAAGTTTCTGATCGAAAAGTTCGACAGCGTCTCCG
ACCTGATGCAGCTCTCGGAGGGCGAAGAATCTCGTGCTTTCAGCTTCGATGTAGGAGGGCGTGGATATGT
CCTGCGGGTAAATAGCTGCGCCGATGGTTTCTACAAAGATCGTTATGTTTATCGGCACTTTGCATCGGCC
GCGCTCCCGATTCCGGAAGTGCTTGACATTGGGGAATTAATTCAGCGAGAGCCTGACCTATTGCATCTCC
CGCCGTGCACAGGGTGTCACGTTGCAAGACCTGCCTGAAACCGAACTGCCCGCTGTTCTGCAGCCGGTCG
CGGAGGCCATGGATGCGATCGCTGCGGCCGATCTTAGCCAGACGAGCGGGTTCGGCCCATTCGGACCGCA
AGGAATCGGTCAATACACTACATGGCGTGATTTCATATGCGCGATTGCTGATCCCCATGTGTATCACTGG
CAAACTGTGATGGACGACACCGTCAGTGCGTCCGTCGCGCAGGCTCTCGATGAGCTGATGCTTTGGGCCG
AGGACTGCCCCGAAGTCCGGCACCTCGTGCACGCGGATTTCGGCTCCAACAATGTCCTGACGGACAATGG
CCGCATAACAGCGGTCATTGACTGGAGCGAGGCGATGTTCGGGGATTCCCAATACGAGGTCGCCAACATC
TTCTTCTGGAGGCCGTGGTTGGCTTGTATGGAGCAGCAGACGCGCTACTTCGAGCGGAGGCATCCGGAGC
TTGCAGGATCGCCGCGGCTCCGGGCGTATATGCTCCGCATTGGTCTTGACCAACTCTATCAGAGCTTGGT
TGACGGCAATTTCGATGATGCAGCTTGGGCGCAGGGTCGATGCGACGCAATCGTCCGATCCGGAGCCGGG
ACTGTCGGGCGTACACAAATCGCCCGCAGAAGCGCGGCCGTCTGGACCGATGGCTGTGTAGAAGTACTCG
CCGATAGTGGAAACCGACGCCCCAGCACTCGTCCGAGGGCAAAGGAATAGCACGTGCTACGAGATTTCGA
TTCCACCGCCGCCTTCTATGAAAGGTTGGGCTTCGGAATCGTTTTCCGGGACGCCGGCTGGATGATCCTC
CAGCGCGGGGATCTCATGCTGGAGTTCTTCGCCCACCCCAACTTGTTTATTGCAGCTTATAATGGTTACA
AATAAAGCAATAGCATCACAAATTTCACAAATAAAGCATTTTTTTCACTGCATTCTAGTTGTGGTTTGTC
CAAACTCATCAATGTATCTTATCATGTCTGTATACCGTCGACCTCTAGCTAGAGCTTGGCGTAATCATGG
TCATAGCTGTTTCCTGTGTGAAATTGTTATCCGCTCACAATTCCACACAACATACGAGCCGGAAGCATAA
AGTGTAAAGCCTGGGGTGCCTAATGAGTGAGCTAACTCACATTAATTGCGTTGCGCTCACTGCCCGCTTT
CCAGTCGGGAAACCTGTCGTGCCAGCTGCATTAATGAATCGGCCAACGCGCGGGGAGAGGCGGTTTGCGT
ATTGGGCGCTCTTCCGCTTCCTCGCTCACTGACTCGCTGCGCTCGGTCGTTCGGCTGCGGCGAGCGGTAT
CAGCTCACTCAAAGGCGGTAATACGGTTATCCACAGAATCAGGGGATAACGCAGGAAAGAACATGTGAGC
AAAAGGCCAGCAAAAGGCCAGGAACCGTAAAAAGGCCGCGTTGCTGGCGTTTTTCCATAGGCTCCGCCCC
CCTGACGAGCATCACAAAAATCGACGCTCAAGTCAGAGGTGGCGAAACCCGACAGGACTATAAAGATACC
AGGCGTTTCCCCCTGGAAGCTCCCTCGTGCGCTCTCCTGTTCCGACCCTGCCGCTTACCGGATACCTGTC
CGCCTTTCTCCCTTCGGGAAGCGTGGCGCTTTCTCATAGCTCACGCTGTAGGTATCTCAGTTCGGTGTAG
GTCGTTCGCTCCAAGCTGGGCTGTGTGCACGAACCCCCCGTTCAGCCCGACCGCTGCGCCTTATCCGGTA
ACTATCGTCTTGAGTCCAACCCGGTAAGACACGACTTATCGCCACTGGCAGCAGCCACTGGTAACAGGAT
TAGCAGAGCGAGGTATGTAGGCGGTGCTACAGAGTTCTTGAAGTGGTGGCCTAACTACGGCTACACTAGA
AGAACAGTATTTGGTATCTGCGCTCTGCTGAAGCCAGTTACCTTCGGAAAAAGAGTTGGTAGCTCTTGAT
CCGGCAAACAAACCACCGCTGGTAGCGGTGGTTTTTTTGTTTGCAAGCAGCAGATTACGCGCAGAAAAAA
AGGATCTCAAGAAGATCCTTTGATCTTTTCTACGGGGTCTGACGCTCAGTGGAACGAAAACTCACGTTAA
GGGATTTTGGTCATGAGATTATCAAAAAGGATCTTCACCTAGATCCTTTTAAATTAAAAATGAAGTTTTA
AATCAATCTAAAGTATATATGAGTAAACTTGGTCTGACAGTTACCAATGCTTAATCAGTGAGGCACCTAT
CTCAGCGATCTGTCTATTTCGTTCATCCATAGTTGCCTGACTCCCCGTCGTGTAGATAACTACGATACGG
GAGGGCTTACCATCTGGCCCCAGTGCTGCAATGATACCGCGAGACCCACGCTCACCGGCTCCAGATTTAT
CAGCAATAAACCAGCCAGCCGGAAGGGCCGAGCGCAGAAGTGGTCCTGCAACTTTATCCGCCTCCATCCA
GTCTATTAATTGTTGCCGGGAAGCTAGAGTAAGTAGTTCGCCAGTTAATAGTTTGCGCAACGTTGTTGCC
ATTGCTACAGGCATCGTGGTGTCACGCTCGTCGTTTGGTATGGCTTCATTCAGCTCCGGTTCCCAACGAT
CAAGGCGAGTTACATGATCCCCCATGTTGTGCAAAAAAGCGGTTAGCTCCTTCGGTCCTCCGATCGTTGT
CAGAAGTAAGTTGGCCGCAGTGTTATCACTCATGGTTATGGCAGCACTGCATAATTCTCTTACTGTCATG
CCATCCGTAAGATGCTTTTCTGTGACTGGTGAGTACTCAACCAAGTCATTCTGAGAATAGTGTATGCGGC
GACCGAGTTGCTCTTGCCCGGCGTCAATACGGGATAATACCGCGCCACATAGCAGAACTTTAAAAGTGCT
CATCATTGGAAAACGTTCTTCGGGGCGAAAACTCTCAAGGATCTTACCGCTGTTGAGATCCAGTTCGATG
TAACCCACTCGTGCACCCAACTGATCTTCAGCATCTTTTACTTTCACCAGCGTTTCTGGGTGAGCAAAAA
CAGGAAGGCAAAATGCCGCAAAAAAGGGAATAAGGGCGACACGGAAATGTTGAATACTCATACTCTTCCT
TTTTCAATATTATTGAAGCATTTATCAGGGTTATTGTCTCATGAGCGGATACATATTTGAATGTATTTAG
AAAAATAAACAAATAGGGGTTCCGCGCACATTTCCCCGAAAAGTGCCACCTGACGTCGACGGATCGGGAG
ATCAACTTGTTTATTGCAGCTTATAATGGTTACAAATAAAGCAATAGCATCACAAATTTCACAAATAAAG
CATTTTTTTCACTGCATTCTAGTTGTGGTTTGTCCAAACTCATCAATGTATCTTATCATGTCTGGATCAA
CTGGATAACTCAAGCTAACCAAAATCATCCCAAACTTCCCACCCCATACCCTATTACCACTGCCAATTAC
CTGTGGTTTCATTTACTCTAAACCTGTGATTCCTCTGAATTATTTTCATTTTAAAGAAATTGTATTTGTT
AAATATGTACTACAAACTTAGTAGT
Features (pLannotate 1.2.2; 39 found; start..end, strand, type, name):
    377..634     +  LTR            5' LTR (truncated): truncated 5' long terminal repeat (LTR) from HIV-1
    681..806     +  misc_feature   HIV-1 Ψ: packaging signal of human immunodeficiency virus type 1
    790..1128    +  CDS            HIV-1 gag (fragment): gag protein from human immunodeficiency virus 1; gag
   1303..1536    +  misc_feature   RRE: The Rev response element (RRE) of HIV-1 allows for Rev-dependent mRNA export from the nucleus to the cytoplasm.
   1913..2013    +  CDS            Rev (fragment): human immunodeficiency virus 1 (HIV-1) Rev protein; rev; enhances nuclear export of unspliced and incompletely spliced viral mRNAs
   2063..2180    +  misc_feature   cPPT/CTS: central polypurine tract and central termination sequence of HIV-1
   2245..2619    -  CDS            BleoR: antibiotic-binding protein; Sh ble from Streptoalloteichus hindustanus; confers resistance to bleomycin, phleomycin, and Zeocin™
   2639..2686    -  promoter       EM7 promoter: synthetic bacterial promoter&nbsp
   2713..2992    +  promoter       tight TRE promoter (fragment): Tet-responsive promoter PTight, consisting of seven tet operator sequences followed by the minimal CMV promoter
   3003..3022    +  promoter       tight TRE promoter (fragment): Tet-responsive promoter PTight, consisting of seven tet operator sequences followed by the minimal CMV promoter
   3024..3067    +  misc_feature   MCS (fragment): multiple cloning site
   3137..3364    +  CDS            ubiquitin: human ubiquitin C; Homo sapiens UBC
   3383..3466    +  CDS            large T antigen (fragment): large T antigen from SV40 (simian virus 40)
   3489..3556    +  polyA_signal   SV40 poly(A) signal (fragment): SV40 polyadenylation signal
   3584..4794    +  promoter       UbC promoter: human ubiquitin C promoter
   4807..4840    +  protein_bind   loxP511: Cre-mediated recombination occurs in the 8-bp core sequence (GTATACAT). loxP511 sites are compatible with each other, but incompatible with wild-type loxP sites. Cre recombinase
   4847..5554    +  CDS            rtTA3: reverse tetracycline transactivator 3 activates expression from Tet-responsive promoters in the presence of doxycycline
   5555..5588    +  protein_bind   loxP511: Cre-mediated recombination occurs in the 8-bp core sequence (GTATACAT). loxP511 sites are compatible with each other, but incompatible with wild-type loxP sites. Cre recombinase
   5611..6183    +  misc_feature   IRES: internal ribosome entry site (IRES) of the encephalomyocarditis virus (EMCV)
   6192..6788    +  CDS            PuroR: puromycin N-acetyltransferase; pac from Streptomyces alboniger; confers resistance to puromycin
   6804..7392    +  misc_feature   WPRE: woodchuck hepatitis virus posttranscriptional regulatory element
   7409..7597    +  CDS            nef (fragment): NEF_HV1Z2 - Experimental evidence at protein level: Swiss-Prot protein existence level 1. Extracellular Nef protein targets CD4(+) T-lymphocytes for apoptosis by interacting with CXCR4 surface receptors. From Human immunodeficiency virus type 1 group M subtype D (isolate Z2/CDC-Z34) (HIV-1).
   7599..7832    +  LTR            3' LTR (ΔU3): self-inactivating 3' long terminal repeat (LTR) from HIV-1
   7939..8163    +  polyA_signal   bGH poly(A) signal: bovine growth hormone polyadenylation signal
   8167..8188    +  promoter       SV40 promoter (fragment): SV40 enhancer and early promoter
   8209..8637    +  rep_origin     f1 ori (sequence partly withheld): f1 bacteriophage origin of replication; arrow indicates direction of (+) strand synthesis
   8651..8980    +  promoter       SV40 promoter: SV40 enhancer and early promoter
   9029..10058   +  CDS            HygR (fragment): aminoglycoside phosphotransferase from E. coli; aph(4)-Ia; confers resistance to hygromycin
  10068..10193   +  CDS            ble (fragment): BLE_KLEPN - Experimental evidence at protein level: Swiss-Prot protein existence level 1. Binding protein with a strong affinity to the bleomycin family of antibiotics. Binds to CL990; an antimitotic-antibiotic compound. From Klebsiella pneumoniae.
  10188..10309   +  polyA_signal   SV40 poly(A) signal: SV40 polyadenylation signal
  10380..10402   -  protein_bind   lac operator (fragment): The lac repressor binds to the lac operator to inhibit transcription in E. coli. This inhibition can be relieved by adding lactose or isopropyl-β-D-thiogalactopyranoside (IPTG). lac repressor encoded by lacI
  10406..10436   -  promoter       lac promoter: promoter for the E. coli lac operon
  10451..10472   -  protein_bind   CAP binding site: CAP binding activates transcription in the presence of cAMP. E. coli catabolite activator protein
  10485..10577   -  CDS            lacI (fragment): lac repressor; lacI; The lac repressor binds to the lac operator to inhibit transcription in E. coli. This inhibition can be relieved by adding lactose or isopropyl-β-D-thiogalactopyranoside (IPTG).
  10760..11348   -  rep_origin     ori: high-copy-number ColE1/pMB1/pBR322/pUC origin of replication
  11519..12379   -  CDS            AmpR: β-lactamase; bla; confers resistance to ampicillin, carbenicillin, and related antibiotics
  12380..12484   -  promoter       AmpR promoter: bla
  12532..12666   +  polyA_signal   SV40 poly(A) signal: SV40 polyadenylation signal
  12833..329     +  CDS            nef (fragment) (across the origin): NEF_HV1BR - Experimental evidence at protein level: Swiss-Prot protein existence level 1. Extracellular Nef protein targets CD4(+) T-lymphocytes for apoptosis by interacting with CXCR4 surface receptors (PubMed:14990729). From Human immunodeficiency virus type 1 group M subtype B (isolate BRU/LAI) (HIV-1).
