[The description below was written by a language model from this plasmid's Addgene catalogue record and pLannotate feature annotations shown in this document.]
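Description:
TRIPZ-bioGEF-UBnc-PURO is an HIV-1-based, self-inactivating lentiviral vector built on the TRIPZ backbone for doxycycline-inducible expression of a tagged human ubiquitin in mammalian cells. It is propagated in E. coli through a high-copy ColE1/pUC-type origin with ampicillin resistance. The annotation also shows an f1 origin, an EM7-driven bleomycin/Zeocin resistance gene, and, outside the LTRs, an SV40-promoter hygromycin resistance fragment that appears to be a backbone remnant. The viral portion carries a truncated 5' LTR, the Ψ packaging signal, RRE, cPPT/CTS, WPRE and a ΔU3 3' LTR. The depositors note that packaging is more efficient when Tat is supplied alongside second-generation packaging and envelope plasmids.

The payload is ubiquitin (UBC-derived) carrying the L73P "non-cleavable" mutation near its C-terminus, which suppresses removal by deubiquitinases. It is fused at the N-terminus to a low-affinity AviTag (bioGEF); the tag is not separately annotated in the feature table. A tight TRE promoter (tet operators plus minimal CMV) drives this cassette, which is followed by an SV40 poly(A) fragment. Downstream, the human UbC promoter constitutively expresses rtTA3, flanked by loxP511 sites, linked through an EMCV IRES to the puromycin resistance gene. A single vector therefore provides the transactivator, selection of transduced cells and the inducible transgene.

The construct is intended for BioE3, a method for identifying specific substrates of ubiquitin E3 ligases. According to the depositors, the non-cleavable form may reduce recycling of biotinylated ubiquitin and increase the yield of biotinylated protein for proteomic analysis. They caution that prolonged induction can be toxic, and that some ligases, such as the HECT ligase NEDD4, may require the wild-type ubiquitin version.
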