Addgene plasmid #208044: TRIPZ-bioGEF-UBnc-PURO
Purpose: Enables inducible expression of low-affinity Avitag-UBnc; to perform bioE3; nc = non-cleavable mutation; selection with puromycin
Depositing lab: Rosa Barrio & James Sutherland. Depositing organization: CIC bioGUNE. Publication: BioE3 identifies specific substrates of ubiquitin E3 ligases. Barroso-Gomila O, Merino-Cacho L, Muratore V, Perez C, Taibi V, Maspero E, Azkargorta M, Iloro I, Trulsson F, Vertegaal ACO, Mayor U, Elortza F, Polo S, Barrio R, Sutherland JD. Nat Commun. 2023 Nov 23;14(1):7656. doi: 10.1038/s41467-023-43326-8. PubMed 37996419.
Backbone
  Vector backbone: TRIPZ
  Backbone manufacturer: Open Biosystems
  Vector type: Lentiviral
  Selectable markers: Puromycin
Growth in bacteria
  Bacterial resistance: Ampicillin, 100 μg/mL
  Growth temperature: 30°C
  Growth strain: NEB Stable
  Copy number: High Copy
Gene/Insert
  Gene/Insert name: UBnc
  Species: H. sapiens (human)
  Mutation: L73P Mutation near C-terminus suppresses cleavage by SENPs/DUBs
  Entrez Gene: UBC (a.k.a. HMG20)
  Promoter: tetO/UBC
  Tag / fusion protein: Low-affinity Avitag (N terminal on insert)
  Cloning method: Gibson Cloning
Terms and licenses: Academic/Nonprofit Terms; Industry Terms: Not Available to Industry
Depositor comments: Lentiviral packaging of TRIPZ is more efficient with TAT expression (e.g using pcDNA1-TatHIV Addgene ID: 138478) and 2nd generation gag/pol/env combination (e.g. using PSPAX2 Addgene ID: 12260 and pMD2.G Addgene ID: 12259); Use of bioGEF-UBwt may be necessary for certain E3 ligases (e.g. NEDD4 HECT ligase); Use of "non-cleavable" versions may reduce recycling of biotinylated UB and may lead to higher yields of biotinylated protein for proteomic analysis, but induction times should be minimized to avoid toxicity.
How to cite: TRIPZ-bioGEF-UBnc-PURO was a gift from Rosa Barrio & James Sutherland (Addgene plasmid # 208044 ; http://n2t.net/addgene:208044 ; RRID:Addgene_208044)
